Addgene plasmid #146525: pAc5.1B-lambdaN-HA-DmCCR4_1-166_H
Purpose: Insect Expression of DmCCR4_1-166
Depositing lab: Elisa Izaurralde. Depositing organization: Max Planck Institute for Developmental Biology. Publication: NOT10 and C2orf29/NOT11 form a conserved module of the CCR4-NOT complex that docks onto the NOT1 N-terminal domain. Bawankar P, Loh B, Wohlbold L, Schmidt S, Izaurralde E. RNA Biol. 2013 Feb;10(2):228-44. doi: 10.4161/rna.23018. Epub 2013 Jan 9. PubMed 23303381.
Backbone
  Vector backbone: Unknown
  Vector type: Insect Expression
Growth in bacteria
  Bacterial resistance: Ampicillin, 100 μg/mL
  Growth temperature: 37°C
  Growth strain: DH5alpha
  Copy number: Low Copy
Gene/Insert
  Gene/Insert name: DmCCR4_1-166 (alt names: twin; CG31137)
  Species: D. melanogaster (fly)
  Mutation: 1 silent mutation compared to the sequence given by NCBI: NM_170129.2
  Entrez Gene: twin (a.k.a. Dmel_CG31137, BEST:GH20274, CCR4, CG17741, CG31137, CG5534, CT39331, Ccr4, Dmel\CG31137, Twin, ccr4, twn)
  Cloning method: Unknown
Terms and licenses: Academic/Nonprofit Terms; Industry Terms: Not Available to Industry
Depositor comments: Plasmids from this collection were made available to the research community and donated after the lab closed. Please note that the sequence provided by the depositing laboratory may be theoretical/predicted or based on Sanger sequencing results. There may be discrepancies between sequencing results obtained by Addgene and the depositor sequence. If an Addgene verified sequence is not available, please contact before placing your order to request that our lab fully sequence the plasmid.
How to cite: pAc5.1B-lambdaN-HA-DmCCR4_1-166_H was a gift from Elisa Izaurralde (Addgene plasmid # 146525 ; http://n2t.net/addgene:146525 ; RRID:Addgene_146525)
