[The description below was written by a language model from this plasmid's Addgene catalogue record and pLannotate feature annotations shown in this document.]
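Description:
pAc5.1B-lambdaN-HA-DmCCR4_1-166_H is an insect-cell expression plasmid of about 6 kb that produces an N-terminal fragment (residues 1–166) of Drosophila melanogaster CCR4, the product of the twin gene (CG31137), fused to a lambdaN peptide and an HA epitope. The catalogue lists the backbone as unknown, although the name and annotated parts point to a pAc5.1-type vector. Transcription is driven by the Drosophila actin 5C (Ac5) promoter, a strong constitutive promoter used in fly cell lines, and an SV40 polyadenylation signal lies downstream of the coding region. In bacteria the plasmid is maintained through a ColE1/pUC-type origin and selected with ampicillin via the β-lactamase gene and its own promoter. The record lists it as low copy even though the origin is annotated as a high-copy type. Short annotated fragments of SV40 large T antigen and a tetracycline resistance gene appear to be non-functional backbone remnants.

The open reading frame begins with a fragment of the bacteriophage lambda N protein, followed by an HA tag (annotated as a partial match to 3xHA) and then the CCR4 segment. The annotation tool labelled this segment by homology to human CNOT6, but the record identifies it as the fly sequence, carrying one silent change relative to the reference transcript. A V5 tag is annotated just downstream of the insert; the record does not show whether it is translated in frame or preceded by a stop codon. The lambdaN peptide binds BoxB RNA hairpins, so fusions of this kind are typically used to tether a protein to a BoxB-containing reporter mRNA. Given CCR4's role as a deadenylase subunit of the CCR4-NOT complex, this is the probable application, with the HA tag allowing detection or immunoprecipitation, though the stated purpose is only insect expression of the fragment.
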