Features (pLannotate 1.2.2; 11 found; start..end, strand, type, name):
     56..2568    +  promoter       Ac5 promoter: Drosophila melanogaster actin 5C promoter
   2588..2653    +  CDS            N (fragment): REGN_LAMBD - Experimental evidence at protein level: Swiss-Prot protein existence level 1. Plays a role as a transcriptional antitermination factor that allows the virus to initiate its lytic phase. Activates expression of the delayed viral early genes by modifying host RNA polymerase (RNAP) into a form that is resistant to termination signals. This antitermination function requires the host NusA protein which serves to stabilize the interaction between antitermination protein N and host RNA polymerase. From Escherichia phage lambda (Bacteriophage lambda).
   2678..2704    +  CDS            3xHA (fragment): three tandem HA epitope tags
   2756..3238    +  CDS            CNOT6 (fragment): CNOT6_HUMAN - Also known as CCR4, CCR4a, KIAA1194. Experimental evidence at protein level: Swiss-Prot protein existence level 1. Poly(A) nuclease with 3'-5' RNase activity. Catalytic component of the CCR4-NOT complex which is one of the major cellular mRNA deadenylases and is linked to various cellular processes including bulk mRNA degradation, miRNA-mediated repression, translational repression during translational initiation and general transcription regulation. Additional complex functions may be a consequence of its influence on mRNA expression. Involved in mRNA decay mediated by the major
   3259..3300    +  CDS            V5 tag: epitope tag from simian virus 5
   3400..3534    -  polyA_signal   SV40 poly(A) signal: SV40 polyadenylation signal
   3557..3641    -  CDS            large T antigen (fragment): large T antigen from SV40 (simian virus 40)
   3642..4112    +  CDS            TcR (fragment): tetracycline efflux protein; tet; confers resistance to tetracycline
   4156..4744    -  rep_origin     ori: high-copy-number ColE1/pMB1/pBR322/pUC origin of replication
   4915..5775    -  CDS            AmpR: β-lactamase; bla; confers resistance to ampicillin, carbenicillin, and related antibiotics
   5776..5880    -  promoter       AmpR promoter: bla
>Addgene plasmid #146525 | pAc5.1B-lambdaN-HA-DmCCR4_1-166_H | depositor full sequence | sequence record 288971 | Full Sequence
CTTCAAGGAATTAATTCTATATTCTAAAAACACAAATGATACTTCTAAAAAAAATCATGAATGGCATCAA
CTCTGAATCAAATCTTTGCAGATGCACCTACTTCTCATTTCCACTGTCACATCATTTTTCCAGATCTCGC
TGCCTGTTATGTGGCCCACAAACCAAGACACGTTTTATGGCCATTAAAGCTGGCTGATCGTCGCCAAACA
CCAAATACATATCAATATGTACATTCGAGAAAGAAGCGATCAAAGAAGCGTCTTCGGGCGAGTAGGAGAA
TGCGGAGGAGAAGGAGAACGAGCTGATCTAGTATCTCTCCACAATCCAATGCCAACTGACCAACTGGCCA
TATTCGGAGCAATTTGAAGCCAATTTCCATCGCCTGGCGATCGCTCCATTCTTGGCTATATGTTTTTCAC
CGTTCCCGGGGCCATTTTCAAAGACTCGTCGGTAAGATAAGATTGTGTCACTCGCTGTCTCTCTTCATTT
GTCGAAGAATGCTGAGGAATTTCGCGATGACGTCGGCGAGTATTTTGAAGAATGAGAATAATTTGTATTT
ATACGAAAATCAGTTAGTGGAATTTTCTACAAAAACATGTTATCTATAGATAATTTTGTTGCAAAATATG
TTGACTATGACAAAGATTGTATGTATATACCTTTAATGTATTCTCATTTTCTTATGTATTTATAATGGCA
ATGATGATACTGATGATATTTTAAGATGATGCCAGACCACAGGCTGATTTCTGCGTCTTTTGCCGAACGC
AGTGCATGTGCGGTTGTTGTTTTTTGGAATAGTTTCAATTTTCGGACTGTCCGCTTTGATTTCAGTTTCT
TGGCTTATTCAAAAAGCAAAGTAAAGCCAAAAAAGCGAGATGGCAATACCAAATGCGGCAAAACGGTAGT
GGAAGGAAAGGGGTGCGGGGCAGCGGAAGGAAGGGTGGGGCGGGGCGTGGCGGGGTCTGTGGCTGGGCGC
GACGTCACCGACGTTGGAGCCACTCCTTTGACCATGTGTGCGTGTGTGTATTATTCGTGTCTCGCCACTC
GCCGGTTGTTTTTTTCTTTTTATCTCGCTCTCTCTAGCGCCATCTCGTACGCATGCTCAACGCACCGCAT
GTTGCCGTGTCCTTTATGCGTCATTTTGGCTCGAAATAGGCAATTATTTAAACAAAGATTAGTCAACGAA
AACGCTAAAATAAATAAGTCTACAATATGGTTACTTATTGCCATGTGTGTGCAGCCAACGATAGCAACAA
AAGCAACAACACAGTGGCTTTCCCTCTTTCACTTTTTGTTTGCAAGCGCGTGCGAGCAAGACGGCACGAC
CGGCAAACGCAATTACGCTGACAAAGAGCAGACGAAGTTTTGGCCGAAAAACATCAAGGCGCCTGATACG
AATGCATTTGCAATAACAATTGCGATATTTAATATTGTTTATGAAGCTGTTTGACTTCAAAACACACAAA
AAAAAAAATAAAACAAATTATTTGAAAGAGAATTAGGAATCGGACAGCTTATCGTTACGGGCTAACAGCA
CACCGAGACGAAATAGCTTACCTGACGTCACAGCCTCTGGAAGAACTGCCGCCAAGCAGAGAGAGAGAGA
AAAAGAGGGAGAGCAGCTTAGACCGCATGTGCTTGTGTGTGAGGCGTCTCTCTCTTCGTCTCCTGTTTGC
GCAAACGCATAGACTGCACTGAGAAAATCGATTACCTATTTTTTATGAATGAATATTTGCACTATTACTA
TTCAAAACTATTAAGATAGCAATCACATTCAATAGCCAAATACTATACCACCTGAGCGATGCAACGAAAT
GATCAATTTGAGCAAAAATGCTGCATATTTAGGACGGCATCATTATAGAAATGCTTCTTGCTGTGTACTT
TTCTCTCGTCTGGCAGCTGTTTCGCCGTTATTGTTAAAACCGGCTTAAGTTAGGTGTGTTTTCTACGACT
AGTGATGCCCCTACTAGAAGATGTGTGTTGCACAAATGTCCCTGAATAACCAATTTGAAGTGCAGATAGC
AGTAAACGTAAGCTAATATGAATATTATTTAACTGTAATGTTTTAATATCGCTGGACATTACTAATAAAC
CCACTATAAACACATGTACATATGTATGTTTTGGCATACAATGAGTAGTTGGGGAAAAAATGTGTAAAAG
CACCGTGACCATCACAGCATAAAGATAACCAGCTGAAGTATCGAATATGAGTAACCCCCAAATTGAATCA
CATGCCGCAACTGATAGGACCCATGGAAGTACACTCTTCATGGCGATATACAAGACACACACAAGCACGA
ACACCCAGTTGCGGAGGAAATTCTCCGTAAATGAAAACCCAATCGGCGAACAATTCATACCCATATATGG
TAAAAGTTTTGAACGCGACTTGAGAGCGGAGAGCATTGCGGCTGATAAGGTTTTAGCGCTAAGCGGGCTT
TATAAAACGGGCTGCGGGACCAGTTTTCATATCACTACCGTTTGAGTTCTTGTGCTGTGTGGATACTCCT
CCCGACACAAAGCCGCTCCATCAGCCAGCAGTCGTCTAATCCAGAGACCCCGGATCGGGGTACCAACATG
GACGCACAAACACGACGACGTGAGCGTCGCGCTGAGAAACAAGCTCAATGGAAAGCTGCAAACGGTGGAT
CTCCTCCACATATGGCTTACCCATACGATGTTCCAGATTACGCTCCTCCAAGCTTGAATTCTATGAAAGG
CAATCATTATAAAATGTCTCGTAACAAAGACAAATACGACAGCGCCAATCGGCGGCAGCAGATCTTTCTG
TCGCAGGAGGACATAGCTGCGGGCAAGAAGACGAACTGGAGTGGCCTAGAGATTACTGGCTGCGTCCGCA
ATATCAGCCCGTCGCTGTGGGAATTTGAGCATCTAACCGCCCTCTACCTGAACGACAACCAGCTGCTGCG
ATTGCCCGCAGACGTTGGCATGCTGACCAGCCTCCGAACTTTGGACCTGTCCAGCAATAAGCTAAGAAGT
CTTCCCGCAGAGCTCGGCGAGCTCATCCAGTTGCGGGAACTGTTGCTGAACAACAACTTTCTGCGCGTAC
TGCCTTACGAGATCGGCAAGCTGTTCCACCTCGTCATACTCGGCCTCATGGGCAATCCGCTGCAAAAGGA
GTTCATGAACATCTACAACGAACCGAACGGCACGCAGAAACTGCTCACCTACATGCTGGACAACTTGTCA
TAAGCGGCCGCTCGAGTCTAGAGGGCCCGCGGTTCGAAGGTAAGCCTATCCCTAACCCTCTCCTCGGTCT
CGATTCTACGCGTACCGGTCATCATCACCATCACCATTGAGTTTAAACCCGCTGATCAGCCTCGACTGTG
CCTTCTAAGGCCTGAGCTCGCTGATCAGCCTCGATCGAGGATCCAGACATGATAAGATACATTGATGAGT
TTGGACAAACCACAACTAGAATGCAGTGAAAAAAATGCTTTATTTGTGAAATTTGTGATGCTATTGCTTT
ATTTGTAACCATTATAAGCTGCAATAAACAAGTTAACAACAACAATTGCATTCATTTTATGTTTCAGGTT
CAGGGGGAGGTGTGGGAGGTTTTTTAAAGCAAGTAAAACCTCTACAAATGTGGTATGGCTGATTATGATC
AGTCGACCGATGCCCTTGAGAGCCTTCAACCCAGTCAGCTCCTTCCGGTGGGCGCGGGGCATGACTATCG
TCGCCGCACTTATGACTGTCTTCTTTATCATGCAACTCGTAGGACAGGTGCCGGCAGCGCTCTGGGTCAT
TTTCGGCGAGGACCGCTTTCGCTGGAGCGCGACGATGATCGGCCTGTCGCTTGCGGTATTCGGAATCTTG
CACGCCCTCGCTCAAGCCTTCGTCACTGGTCCCGCCACCAAACGTTTCGGCGAGAAGCAGGCCATTATCG
CCGGCATGGCGGCCGACGCGCTGGGCTACGTCTTGCTGGCGTTCGCGACGCGAGGCTGGATGGCCTTCCC
CATTATGATTCTTCTCGCTTCCGGCGGCATCGGGATGCCCGCGTTGCAGGCCATGCTGTCCAGGCAGGTA
GATGACGACCATCAGGGACAGCTTCAAGGATCGCTCGCGGCTCTTACCAGCCAGCAAAAGGCCAGGAACC
GTAAAAAGGCCGCGTTGCTGGCGTTTTTCCATAGGCTCCGCCCCCCTGACGAGCATCACAAAAATCGACG
CTCAAGTCAGAGGTGGCGAAACCCGACAGGACTATAAAGATACCAGGCGTTTCCCCCTGGAAGCTCCCTC
GTGCGCTCTCCTGTTCCGACCCTGCCGCTTACCGGATACCTGTCCGCCTTTCTCCCTTCGGGAAGCGTGG
CGCTTTCTCAATGCTCACGCTGTAGGTATCTCAGTTCGGTGTAGGTCGTTCGCTCCAAGCTGGGCTGTGT
GCACGAACCCCCCGTTCAGCCCGACCGCTGCGCCTTATCCGGTAACTATCGTCTTGAGTCCAACCCGGTA
AGACACGACTTATCGCCACTGGCAGCAGCCACTGGTAACAGGATTAGCAGAGCGAGGTATGTAGGCGGTG
CTACAGAGTTCTTGAAGTGGTGGCCTAACTACGGCTACACTAGAAGGACAGTATTTGGTATCTGCGCTCT
GCTGAAGCCAGTTACCTTCGGAAAAAGAGTTGGTAGCTCTTGATCCGGCAAACAAACCACCGCTGGTAGC
GGTGGTTTTTTTGTTTGCAAGCAGCAGATTACGCGCAGAAAAAAAGGATCTCAAGAAGATCCTTTGATCT
TTTCTACGGGGTCTGACGCTCAGTGGAACGAAAACTCACGTTAAGGGATTTTGGTCATGAGATTATCAAA
AAGGATCTTCACCTAGATCCTTTTAAATTAAAAATGAAGTTTTAAATCAATCTAAAGTATATATGAGTAA
ACTTGGTCTGACAGTTACCAATGCTTAATCAGTGAGGCACCTATCTCAGCGATCTGTCTATTTCGTTCAT
CCATAGTTGCCTGACTCCCCGTCGTGTAGATAACTACGATACGGGAGGGCTTACCATCTGGCCCCAGTGC
TGCAATGATACCGCGAGACCCACGCTCACCGGCTCCAGATTTATCAGCAATAAACCAGCCAGCCGGAAGG
GCCGAGCGCAGAAGTGGTCCTGCAACTTTATCCGCCTCCATCCAGTCTATTAATTGTTGCCGGGAAGCTA
GAGTAAGTAGTTCGCCAGTTAATAGTTTGCGCAACGTTGTTGCCATTGCTGCAGGCATCGTGGTGTCACG
CTCGTCGTTTGGTATGGCTTCATTCAGCTCCGGTTCCCAACGATCAAGGCGAGTTACATGATCCCCCATG
TTGTGCAAAAAAGCGGTTAGCTCCTTCGGTCCTCCGATCGTTGTCAGAAGTAAGTTGGCCGCAGTGTTAT
CACTCATGGTTATGGCAGCACTGCATAATTCTCTTACTGTCATGCCATCCGTAAGATGCTTTTCTGTGAC
TGGTGAGTACTCAACCAAGTCATTCTGAGAATAGTGTATGCGGCGACCGAGTTGCTCTTGCCCGGCGTCA
ACACGGGATAATACCGCGCCACATAGCAGAACTTTAAAAGTGCTCATCATTGGAAAACGTTCTTCGGGGC
GAAAACTCTCAAGGATCTTACCGCTGTTGAGATCCAGTTCGATGTAACCCACTCGTGCACCCAACTGATC
TTCAGCATCTTTTACTTTCACCAGCGTTTCTGGGTGAGCAAAAACAGGAAGGCAAAATGCCGCAAAAAAG
GGAATAAGGGCGACACGGAAATGTTGAATACTCATACTCTTCCTTTTTCAATATTATTGAAGCATTTATC
AGGGTTATTGTCTCATGAGCGGATACATATTTGAATGTATTTAGAAAAATAAACAAATAGGGGTTCCGCG
CACATTTCCCCGAAAAGTGCCACCTGACGTCTAAGAAACCATTATTATCATGACATTAACCTATAAAAAT
AGGCGTATCACGAGGCCCTTTCGT
